Addgene plasmid #213390: GIO-6
Purpose: Expresses a chimeric cytokine between IL-6 and OSM
Depositing lab: Jurgen Scheller. Depositing organization: Heinrich-Heine-Universitaet Duesseldorf. Publication: Engineered interleukin-6-derived cytokines recruit artificial receptor complexes and disclose CNTF signaling via the OSMR. Rafii P, Cruz PR, Ettich J, Seibel C, Padrini G, Wittich C, Lang A, Petzsch P, Kohrer K, Moll JM, Floss DM, Scheller J. J Biol Chem. 2024 May;300(5):107251. doi: 10.1016/j.jbc.2024.107251. Epub 2024 Apr 1. PubMed 38569939.
Backbone
  Vector backbone: pcDNA3.1
  Backbone manufacturer: BioCat GmbH
  Backbone size w/o insert (bp): 6196
  Total vector size (bp): 6818
  Vector type: Mammalian Expression
  Selectable markers: Neomycin (select with G418) ; Kanamycin
Growth in bacteria
  Bacterial resistance: Ampicillin, 100 μg/mL
  Growth temperature: 37°C
  Growth strain: DH5alpha
  Copy number: High Copy
Gene/Insert
  Gene/Insert name: GIO-6 (alt name: Chimeric synthetic cytokine between IL-6 and OSM)
  Species: H. sapiens (human)
  Insert size (bp): 605
  GenBank ID: NC_000007.14 NC_000022.11
  Promoter: T7
  Tag / fusion protein: IgG1-Fc-tag (C terminal on backbone); Myc-tg (N terminal on backbone)
  Cloning method: Restriction Enzyme; 5′ cloning site HindIII (not destroyed); 3′ cloning site NotI (not destroyed)
  Sequencing primers: 5′ TAATACGACTCACTATAGGG; 3′ AGGCACAGTCGAGGCTG
Resource information
  A portion of this plasmid was derived from a plasmid made by: The molecule was structure-based in-silico designed. The DNA was then synthesized and ordered from BioCat GmbH
Terms and licenses: Academic/Nonprofit Terms; Industry Terms: Not Available to Industry
How to cite: GIO-6 was a gift from Jurgen Scheller (Addgene plasmid # 213390 ; http://n2t.net/addgene:213390 ; RRID:Addgene_213390)
