[The description below was written by a language model from this plasmid's Addgene catalogue record and pLannotate feature annotations shown in this document.]
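Description:
GIO-6 is a mammalian expression plasmid built on the pcDNA3.1 backbone (about 6.8 kb in total) that encodes a synthetic chimeric cytokine combining human IL-6 and oncostatin M (OSM). According to the record, the molecule was designed in silico on a structural basis and the DNA was obtained by gene synthesis, then placed between retained HindIII and NotI sites. The plasmid is maintained in E. coli through a high-copy ColE1/pUC-type origin with ampicillin resistance (AmpR under its own bla promoter). It also carries an f1 origin and a few backbone remnants, including lac promoter/operator elements and a bom fragment. For selection in mammalian cells, an SV40 early promoter drives the neo gene, conferring G418 resistance, followed by an SV40 polyadenylation signal.

Although the catalogue lists T7 as the promoter, the feature table shows the CMV immediate-early enhancer and promoter upstream of the T7 promoter. Expression in mammalian cells is therefore presumably CMV-driven, with the T7 site serving for in vitro transcription or as a sequencing primer site. The open reading frame begins with a short fragment annotated as IL11RA, whose position is consistent with a signal peptide for secretion, although the record does not say this. Next comes the roughly 600 bp cytokine segment, which the annotation tool matches to IL-6; the OSM-derived portions are not annotated separately. A human IgG1 Fc region is fused at the C terminus, and the transcript ends at the bGH polyadenylation signal. The catalogue also lists an N-terminal Myc tag, which is not annotated in the table. The construct is intended for producing the Fc-tagged chimeric cytokine in mammalian cells, in work on how engineered IL-6-derived cytokines recruit non-natural receptor complexes.
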