Features (pLannotate 1.2.2; 22 found; start..end, strand, type, name):
     28..80      -  misc_feature   bom (fragment): basis of mobility region from pBR322
    235..614     +  enhancer       CMV enhancer: human cytomegalovirus immediate early enhancer
    615..818     +  promoter       CMV promoter: human cytomegalovirus (CMV) immediate early promoter
    814..847     +  LTR            5' LTR (truncated) (fragment): truncated 5' long terminal repeat (LTR) from HIV-1
    863..881     +  promoter       T7 promoter: promoter for bacteriophage T7 RNA polymerase
    917..988     +  CDS            IL11RA (fragment): I11RA_HUMAN - Experimental evidence at protein level: Swiss-Prot protein existence level 1. [Isoform HCR2]: Soluble form of IL11 receptor (sIL11RA) that acts as an agonist of IL11 activity (PubMed:30279168, PubMed:26876177). The IL11:sIL11RA complex binds to IL6ST/gp130 on cell surfaces and induces signaling also on cells that do not express membrane-bound IL11RA in a process called IL11 trans-signaling (PubMed:30279168, PubMed:26876177). From Homo sapiens (Human).
   1025..1624    +  CDS            IL6 (fragment): IL6_HUMAN - Also known as IFNB2. Experimental evidence at protein level: Swiss-Prot protein existence level 1. Acts as an essential factor in bone homeostasis and on vessels directly or indirectly by induction of VEGF, resulting in increased angiogenesis activity and vascular permeability (PubMed:17075861, PubMed:12794819). Induces, through 'trans-signaling' and synergistically with IL1B and TNF, the production of VEGF (PubMed:12794819). Involved in metabolic controls, is discharged into the bloodstream after muscle contraction increasing lipolysis and improving insulin resistance (PubMed:2082
   1649..2344    +  CDS            IGHG1 (fragment): IGHG1_HUMAN - Experimental evidence at protein level: Swiss-Prot protein existence level 1. Constant region of immunoglobulin heavy chains. Immunoglobulins, also known as antibodies, are membrane-bound or secreted glycoproteins produced by B lymphocytes. In the recognition phase of humoral immunity, the membrane-bound immunoglobulins serve as receptors which, upon binding of a specific antigen, trigger the clonal expansion and differentiation of B lymphocytes into immunoglobulins- secreting plasma cells. Secreted immunoglobulins mediate the effector phase of humoral immunity, which results in
   2418..2642    +  polyA_signal   bGH poly(A) signal: bovine growth hormone polyadenylation signal
   2646..2667    +  promoter       SV40 promoter (fragment): SV40 enhancer and early promoter
   2688..3116    +  rep_origin     f1 ori (sequence partly withheld): f1 bacteriophage origin of replication; arrow indicates direction of (+) strand synthesis
   3130..3459    +  promoter       SV40 promoter: SV40 enhancer and early promoter
   3526..4317    +  CDS            neo: KKA2_KLEPN - Also known as kan, nptII. Experimental evidence at protein level: Swiss-Prot protein existence level 1. Resistance to kanamycin, neomycin, paromomycin, ribostamycin, butirosin and gentamicin B. From Klebsiella pneumoniae.
   4341..4499    +  CDS            ble (fragment): BLE_KLEPN - Experimental evidence at protein level: Swiss-Prot protein existence level 1. Binding protein with a strong affinity to the bleomycin family of antibiotics. Binds to CL990; an antimitotic-antibiotic compound. From Klebsiella pneumoniae.
   4494..4615    +  polyA_signal   SV40 poly(A) signal: SV40 polyadenylation signal
   4688..4704    -  protein_bind   lac operator: The lac repressor binds to the lac operator to inhibit transcription in E. coli. This inhibition can be relieved by adding lactose or isopropyl-β-D-thiogalactopyranoside (IPTG). lac repressor encoded by lacI
   4712..4742    -  promoter       lac promoter: promoter for the E. coli lac operon
   4757..4778    -  protein_bind   CAP binding site: CAP binding activates transcription in the presence of cAMP. E. coli catabolite activator protein
   4791..4883    -  CDS            lacI (fragment): lac repressor; lacI; The lac repressor binds to the lac operator to inhibit transcription in E. coli. This inhibition can be relieved by adding lactose or isopropyl-β-D-thiogalactopyranoside (IPTG).
   5066..5654    -  rep_origin     ori: high-copy-number ColE1/pMB1/pBR322/pUC origin of replication
   5825..6685    -  CDS            AmpR: β-lactamase; bla; confers resistance to ampicillin, carbenicillin, and related antibiotics
   6686..6790    -  promoter       AmpR promoter: bla
>Addgene plasmid #213390 | GIO-6 | addgene full sequence | sequence record 422578 | Addgene NGS Result
GACGGATCGGGAGATCTCCCGATCCCCTATGGTGCACTCTCAGTACAATCTGCTCTGATGCCGCATAGTT
AAGCCAGTATCTGCTCCCTGCTTGTGTGTTGGAGGTCGCTGAGTAGTGCGCGAGCAAAATTTAAGCTACA
ACAAGGCAAGGCTTGACCGACAATTGCATGAAGAATCTGCTTAGGGTTAGGCGTTTTGCGCTGCTTCGCG
ATGTACGGGCCAGATATACGCGTTGACATTGATTATTGACTAGTTATTAATAGTAATCAATTACGGGGTC
ATTAGTTCATAGCCCATATATGGAGTTCCGCGTTACATAACTTACGGTAAATGGCCCGCCTGGCTGACCG
CCCAACGACCCCCGCCCATTGACGTCAATAATGACGTATGTTCCCATAGTAACGCCAATAGGGACTTTCC
ATTGACGTCAATGGGTGGAGTATTTACGGTAAACTGCCCACTTGGCAGTACATCAAGTGTATCATATGCC
AAGTACGCCCCCTATTGACGTCAATGACGGTAAATGGCCCGCCTGGCATTATGCCCAGTACATGACCTTA
TGGGACTTTCCTACTTGGCAGTACATCTACGTATTAGTCATCGCTATTACCATGGTGATGCGGTTTTGGC
AGTACATCAATGGGCGTGGATAGCGGTTTGACTCACGGGGATTTCCAAGTCTCCACCCCATTGACGTCAA
TGGGAGTTTGTTTTGGCACCAAAATCAACGGGACTTTCCAAAATGTCGTAACAACTCCGCCCCATTGACG
CAAATGGGCGGTAGGCGTGTACGGTGGGAGGTCTATATAAGCAGAGCTCTCTGGCTAACTAGAGAACCCA
CTGCTTACTGGCTTATCGAAATTAATACGACTCACTATAGGGAGACCCAAGCTGGCTAGCGTTTAAACTT
AAGACCATGAGCAGCAGCTGCTCAGGGCTGAGCAGGGTCCTGGTGGCCGTGGCTACAGCCCTGGTGTCTG
CCTCCTCCGAACAAAAACTCATCTCAGAAGAGGATCTGAAGCTTGTGCCTCCTGGCGAGGACAGCAAGGA
CGTGGCCGCCCCACACAGACAGCCCCTGACCTCCAGCGAGAGGATCGATAAGCAGATCAGGTACATCCTG
GACGGCATCTCCGCCCTGAGAGACCCCTACATCAGAATCCAGGGCCTGGACGTGCCTAAGCTGAGAGAGC
ACTGCAGAGAGAGGAATAATCTGAATCTGCCCAAGATGGCCGAGAAGGATGGCTGCTTCCAGAGCGGCTT
CAACGAGGAGACCTGCCTGGTGAAGATCATCACCGGCCTGCTGGAGTTCGAGGTGTACCTGGAGTACCTG
GAGCAGAGACTGCCCAAGGCCCAGGACCTGGAGAGAAGCGGCCTGAACATCGAGGATCTGGAGAAGCTGA
GGGCCGTGCAGATGTCCACAAAGGTGCTGATCCAGTTCCTGCAGAAGAAGGCCAAGAATCTGGATGCCAT
CACAACACCTGACCCCACCACCAACGCCAGCCTGCTGACAAAGCTGACACCCACACCCGCCAGCGACGCC
TTCCAGAGAAAGCTGGAGGGCTGCAGATTCCTGAGATCCTTCAAGGAGTTCCTGCAGTCCTCCCTGAGGG
CCCTGAGACAGATGGGCGGCGGCGGATCCGCGGCCGCAGAGTTCAGATCCTGCGACAAGACCCACACCTG
TCCTCCTTGTCCTGCTCCTGAGGCTGAGGGCGCTCCTTCTGTGTTTCTGTTCCCCCCAAAGCCTAAGGAT
ACCCTGATGATCTCCAGAACCCCTGAGGTGACATGTGTGGTGGTGGATGTGTCTCATGAGGACCCCGAGG
TGAAGTTCAACTGGTACGTGGATGGCGTGGAGGTGCACAATGCTAAGACCAAGCCTAGGGAGGAGCAGTA
CAACTCCACCTACAGAGTGGTGTCTGTGCTGACAGTGCTGCATCAGGATTGGCTGAACGGCAAGGAGTAC
AAGTGCAAGGTGTCCAACAAGGCTCTGCCTGCTCCTATCGAAAAGACCATCTCCAAGGCTAAGGGACAGC
CTAGAGAGCCTCAGGTGTACACACTGCCTCCATCTAGGGAGGAGATGACCAAGAATCAGGTGTCCCTGAC
CTGTCTGGTGAAGGGCTTCTACCCTTCTGATATCGCTGTGGAGTGGGAGTCTAATGGCCAGCCCGAGAAC
AATTACAAGACCACCCCTCCTGTGCTGGATTCTGACGGCTCCTTCTTCCTGTACTCCAAACTGACCGTGG
ACAAGTCTAGATGGCAGCAGGGCAACGTGTTCTCTTGTTCCGTGATGCACGAGGCTCTGCACAATCACTA
TACCCAGAAGTCCCTGTCTCTGTCTCATGGCAAGTGAGGATCCACTAGTCCAGTGTGGTGGAATTTCGAG
TCTAGAGGGCCCGTTTAAACCCGCTGATCAGCCTCGACTGTGCCTTCTAGTTGCCAGCCATCTGTTGTTT
GCCCCTCCCCCGTGCCTTCCTTGACCCTGGAAGGTGCCACTCCCACTGTCCTTTCCTAATAAAATGAGGA
AATTGCATCGCATTGTCTGAGTAGGTGTCATTCTATTCTGGGGGGTGGGGTGGGGCAGGACAGCAAGGGG
GAGGATTGGGAAGACAATAGCAGGCATGCTGGGGATGCGGTGGGCTCTATGGCTTCTGAGGCGGAAAGAA
CCAGCTGGGGCTCTAGGGGGTATCCCC
[124 nt withheld, positions 2688-2811]
C
[91 nt withheld, positions 2813-2903]
A
[49 nt withheld, positions 2905-2953]
CCTTTGACGTTGGAGTCCACGTTCTTT
[37 nt withheld, positions 2981-3017]
ACCCTATCTCGGTCTATTCTTTTGATTTATAAGGGATTTTGCCGATTTCGGCCTATTGGTTAAAAAATGA
GCTGATTTAACAAAAATTTAACGCGAATTAATTCTGTGGAATGTGTGTCAGTTAGGGTGTGGAAAGTCCC
CAGGCTCCCCAGCAGGCAGAAGTATGCAAAGCATGCATCTCAATTAGTCAGCAACCAGGTGTGGAAAGTC
CCCAGGCTCCCCAGCAGGCAGAAGTATGCAAAGCATGCATCTCAATTAGTCAGCAACCATAGTCCCGCCC
CTAACTCCGCCCATCCCGCCCCTAACTCCGCCCAGTTCCGCCCATTCTCCGCCCCATGGCTGACTAATTT
TTTTTATTTATGCAGAGGCCGAGGCCGCCTCTGCCTCTGAGCTATTCCAGAAGTAGTGAGGAGGCTTTTT
TGGAGGCCTAGGCTTTTGCAAAAAGCTCCCGGGAGCTTGTATATCCATTTTCGGATCTGATCAAGAGACA
GGATGAGGATCGTTTCGCATGATTGAACAAGATGGATTGCACGCAGGTTCTCCGGCCGCTTGGGTGGAGA
GGCTATTCGGCTATGACTGGGCACAACAGACAATCGGCTGCTCTGATGCCGCCGTGTTCCGGCTGTCAGC
GCAGGGGCGCCCGGTTCTTTTTGTCAAGACCGACCTGTCCGGTGCCCTGAATGAACTGCAGGACGAGGCA
GCGCGGCTATCGTGGCTGGCCACGACGGGCGTTCCTTGCGCAGCTGTGCTCGACGTTGTCACTGAAGCGG
GAAGGGACTGGCTGCTATTGGGCGAAGTGCCGGGGCAGGATCTCCTGTCATCTCACCTTGCTCCTGCCGA
GAAAGTATCCATCATGGCTGATGCAATGCGGCGGCTGCATACGCTTGATCCGGCTACCTGCCCATTCGAC
CACCAAGCGAAACATCGCATCGAGCGAGCACGTACTCGGATGGAAGCCGGTCTTGTCGATCAGGATGATC
TGGACGAAGAGCATCAGGGGCTCGCGCCAGCCGAACTGTTCGCCAGGCTCAAGGCGCGCATGCCCGACGG
CGAGGATCTCGTCGTGACCCATGGCGATGCCTGCTTGCCGAATATCATGGTGGAAAATGGCCGCTTTTCT
GGATTCATCGACTGTGGCCGGCTGGGTGTGGCGGACCGCTATCAGGACATAGCGTTGGCTACCCGTGATA
TTGCTGAAGAGCTTGGCGGCGAATGGGCTGACCGCTTCCTCGTGCTTTACGGTATCGCCGCTCCCGATTC
GCAGCGCATCGCCTTCTATCGCCTTCTTGACGAGTTCTTCTGAGCGGGACTCTGGGGTTCGAAATGACCG
ACCAAGCGACGCCCAACCTGCCATCACGAGATTTCGATTCCACCGCCGCCTTCTATGAAAGGTTGGGCTT
CGGAATCGTTTTCCGGGACGCCGGCTGGATGATCCTCCAGCGCGGGGATCTCATGCTGGAGTTCTTCGCC
CACCCCAACTTGTTTATTGCAGCTTATAATGGTTACAAATAAAGCAATAGCATCACAAATTTCACAAATA
AAGCATTTTTTTCACTGCATTCTAGTTGTGGTTTGTCCAAACTCATCAATGTATCTTATCATGTCTGTAT
ACCGTCGACCTCTAGCTAGAGCTTGGCGTAATCATGGTCATAGCTGTTTCCTGTGTGAAATTGTTATCCG
CTCACAATTCCACACAACATACGAGCCGGAAGCATAAAGTGTAAAGCCTGGGGTGCCTAATGAGTGAGCT
AACTCACATTAATTGCGTTGCGCTCACTGCCCGCTTTCCAGTCGGGAAACCTGTCGTGCCAGCTGCATTA
ATGAATCGGCCAACGCGCGGGGAGAGGCGGTTTGCGTATTGGGCGCTCTTCCGCTTCCTCGCTCACTGAC
TCGCTGCGCTCGGTCGTTCGGCTGCGGCGAGCGGTATCAGCTCACTCAAAGGCGGTAATACGGTTATCCA
CAGAATCAGGGGATAACGCAGGAAAGAACATGTGAGCAAAAGGCCAGCAAAAGGCCAGGAACCGTAAAAA
GGCCGCGTTGCTGGCGTTTTTCCATAGGCTCCGCCCCCCTGACGAGCATCACAAAAATCGACGCTCAAGT
CAGAGGTGGCGAAACCCGACAGGACTATAAAGATACCAGGCGTTTCCCCCTGGAAGCTCCCTCGTGCGCT
CTCCTGTTCCGACCCTGCCGCTTACCGGATACCTGTCCGCCTTTCTCCCTTCGGGAAGCGTGGCGCTTTC
TCATAGCTCACGCTGTAGGTATCTCAGTTCGGTGTAGGTCGTTCGCTCCAAGCTGGGCTGTGTGCACGAA
CCCCCCGTTCAGCCCGACCGCTGCGCCTTATCCGGTAACTATCGTCTTGAGTCCAACCCGGTAAGACACG
ACTTATCGCCACTGGCAGCAGCCACTGGTAACAGGATTAGCAGAGCGAGGTATGTAGGCGGTGCTACAGA
GTTCTTGAAGTGGTGGCCTAACTACGGCTACACTAGAAGAACAGTATTTGGTATCTGCGCTCTGCTGAAG
CCAGTTACCTTCGGAAAAAGAGTTGGTAGCTCTTGATCCGGCAAACAAACCACCGCTGGTAGCGGTGGTT
TTTTTGTTTGCAAGCAGCAGATTACGCGCAGAAAAAAAGGATCTCAAGAAGATCCTTTGATCTTTTCTAC
GGGGTCTGACGCTCAGTGGAACGAAAACTCACGTTAAGGGATTTTGGTCATGAGATTATCAAAAAGGATC
TTCACCTAGATCCTTTTAAATTAAAAATGAAGTTTTAAATCAATCTAAAGTATATATGAGTAAACTTGGT
CTGACAGTTACCAATGCTTAATCAGTGAGGCACCTATCTCAGCGATCTGTCTATTTCGTTCATCCATAGT
TGCCTGACTCCCCGTCGTGTAGATAACTACGATACGGGAGGGCTTACCATCTGGCCCCAGTGCTGCAATG
ATACCGCGAGACCCACGCTCACCGGCTCCAGATTTATCAGCAATAAACCAGCCAGCCGGAAGGGCCGAGC
GCAGAAGTGGTCCTGCAACTTTATCCGCCTCCATCCAGTCTATTAATTGTTGCCGGGAAGCTAGAGTAAG
TAGTTCGCCAGTTAATAGTTTGCGCAACGTTGTTGCCATTGCTACAGGCATCGTGGTGTCACGCTCGTCG
TTTGGTATGGCTTCATTCAGCTCCGGTTCCCAACGATCAAGGCGAGTTACATGATCCCCCATGTTGTGCA
AAAAAGCGGTTAGCTCCTTCGGTCCTCCGATCGTTGTCAGAAGTAAGTTGGCCGCAGTGTTATCACTCAT
GGTTATGGCAGCACTGCATAATTCTCTTACTGTCATGCCATCCGTAAGATGCTTTTCTGTGACTGGTGAG
TACTCAACCAAGTCATTCTGAGAATAGTGTATGCGGCGACCGAGTTGCTCTTGCCCGGCGTCAATACGGG
ATAATACCGCGCCACATAGCAGAACTTTAAAAGTGCTCATCATTGGAAAACGTTCTTCGGGGCGAAAACT
CTCAAGGATCTTACCGCTGTTGAGATCCAGTTCGATGTAACCCACTCGTGCACCCAACTGATCTTCAGCA
TCTTTTACTTTCACCAGCGTTTCTGGGTGAGCAAAAACAGGAAGGCAAAATGCCGCAAAAAAGGGAATAA
GGGCGACACGGAAATGTTGAATACTCATACTCTTCCTTTTTCAATATTATTGAAGCATTTATCAGGGTTA
TTGTCTCATGAGCGGATACATATTTGAATGTATTTAGAAAAATAAACAAATAGGGGTTCCGCGCACATTT
CCCCGAAAAGTGCCACCTGACGTC
